Addgene plasmid #54176: mEmerald-MCPA2-N-18
Purpose: Localization: Actin Capping Protein , Excitation: 487, Emission: 509
Depositing lab: Michael Davidson. Depositing organization: Florida State University, Tallahassee.
Backbone
  Vector backbone: mEmerald-N1
  Backbone size w/o insert (bp): 4750
  Vector type: Mammalian Expression
  Selectable markers: Neomycin (select with G418)
Growth in bacteria
  Bacterial resistance: Kanamycin, 50 μg/mL
  Growth temperature: 37°C
  Growth strain: DH5alpha
  Copy number: High Copy
Gene/Insert
  Gene/Insert name: MCPA2 (alt names: Mouse capping protein alpha 2; NM_007604.2)
  Species: M. musculus (mouse)
  Promoter: CMV
  Tag / fusion protein: mEmerald (C terminal on backbone)
  Cloning method: Unknown
  Sequencing primers: 5′ CMV-F; 3′ SV40pA-R
Terms and licenses: Academic/Nonprofit Terms; Industry Terms
Depositor comments: Mouse capping protein alpha 2. Excitation = 487; Emission = 509. Localization data: Actin Capping Protein
How to cite: mEmerald-MCPA2-N-18 was a gift from Michael Davidson (Addgene plasmid # 54176 ; http://n2t.net/addgene:54176 ; RRID:Addgene_54176)
