[The description below was written by a language model from this plasmid's Addgene catalogue record.]
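Description:
mEmerald-MCPA2-N-18 is a mammalian expression plasmid built on the mEmerald-N1 backbone (about 4.75 kb without the insert) that produces mouse actin capping protein alpha 2 (MCPA2) fused to the green fluorescent protein mEmerald. The capping protein coding sequence sits downstream of the CMV promoter, a strong constitutive promoter in most mammalian cell lines. In this N1-type arrangement, the fluorescent protein is on the C-terminal end of the insert, so the capping protein subunit is translated first and mEmerald follows it. The "N-18" in the name probably refers to the length of the linker between the two parts, but the record does not state this. A sequencing primer site in the SV40 polyadenylation region indicates that the transcript ends with an SV40 polyA signal.

The plasmid is maintained in E. coli at high copy number under kanamycin selection. The neomycin resistance marker allows G418 selection of stably transfected mammalian cells. No feature table is supplied, so the specific replication origins and the promoters driving the resistance cassette are not documented here. The cloning method is listed as unknown.

The construct is intended as a fluorescent localization marker. Capping protein binds the barbed ends of actin filaments, so the fusion should label the sites where capping protein acts in the actin cytoskeleton of live or fixed cells. mEmerald is imaged with excitation near 487 nm and emission near 509 nm, which is compatible with standard GFP filter sets.
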