>Addgene plasmid #54176 | mEmerald-MCPA2-N-18 | addgene partial sequence | sequence record 88953 | EGFP-N 5'-CGTCGCCGTCCAGCTCGACCAG-3'
GCTCCTCGCCCTTGCTCACCATGGTGGCGACCGGTGGATCCCGGGCCCGCGGTACCCCACCACTGCCTCC
GCGACTTGCATTCTGCATCTCTTTGCCAATCTTGTAGCTAAGGATCTTGTTCCAGTCGATCTTAGTACGT
GTCACTGGCAACTGTCGACGTAAGGCTTTGAAGGTAGTGTCCGACATCGTCTGATAATTCTCACTGATGG
CAGTCTGGTATTCATTTTCTGCAGCTTCTACAATCTTTATAAATTCTTTTGCTGTTTGCACCTCATTAGA
TACTGTGAGGGAATCTTGTATATCTTTATGACTCACTAGCTGAACATTACCATCTTCATAATAATGAACC
TGAATTTTCAAAATGCCAACCACCTGTGTGGTGGAAGGAGTGACTGTAAACTTCCACTCTGACCTCCAAC
GACCATTCCAAAAGTTTTTTGCTTGAAACTGATGGCTTTCTATGCATGCAATAATGGTTTGCTGCCCATC
TACTTTTTTGCCATACACAGTGCAGACCCCATTCGGATAATGCTCTTTTACATAAGCTCGCAGTGCAGTT
TCTACTGAAGTTCTCCAGGATTCAATGGCATTTTCTGCTTCGTAGGGCCTTGGATCAGTTGCTTCCTTTC
TTAAATGATCAAATTTGAAACAGATTCTGTTTTTTGGATCCAAAAATTTTCCATTTCCCAAGTCTCCATG
TTCTGTTATCAAAACCTGATCTTCATAGCCTTCAATTTTTACTGGTGTAAACTGGTCCAGGTTATACTGT
GCAAATGCATGTGCGGCTCCTTCCCTGAGAAGATTATCATTATTAAGCAATAGTCGAACATCATTAAA
